>Addgene plasmid #168401 | pTL340 | addgene full sequence | sequence record 349797 | Addgene NGS Result
CGGTGCGGGCCTCTTCGCTATTACGCCAGATCCTTTTGTTGTTTCCGGGTGTACAATATGGACTTCCTCT
TTTCTGGCAACCAAACCCATACATCGGGATTCCTATAATACCTTCGTTGGTCTCCCTAACATGTAGGTGG
CGGAGGGGAGATATACAATAGAACAGATACCAGACAAGACATAATGGGCTAAACAAGACTACACCAATTA
CACTGCCTCATTGATGGTGGTACATAACGAACTAATACTGTAGCCCTAGACTTGATAGCCATCATCATAT
CGAAGTTTCACTACCCTTTTTCCATTTGCCATCTATTGAAGTAATAATAGGCGCATGCAACTTCTTTTCT
TTTTTTTTCTTTTCTCTCTCCCCCGTTGTTGTCTCACCATATCCGCAATGACAAAAAAATGATGGAAGAC
ACTAAAGGAAAAAATTAACGACAAAGACAGCACCAACAGATGTCGTTGTTCCAGAGCTGATGAGGGGTAT
CTCGAAGCACACGAAACTTTTTCCTTCCTTCATTCACGCACACTACTCTCTAATGAGCAACGGTATACGG
CCTTCCTTCCAGTTACTTGAATTTGAAATAAAAAAAAGTTTGCTGTCTTGCTATCAAGTATAAATAGACC
TGCAATTATTAATCTTTTGTTTCCTCGTCATTGTTCTCGTTCCCTTTCTTCCTTGTTTCTTTTTCTGCAC
AATATTTCAAGCTATACCAAGCATACAATCAACTCCAAGCTTGAAGCAAGCCTCCTGAAAGATGAAGCTA
CTGTCTTCTATCGAACAAGCATGCGATATTTGCCGACTTAAAAAGCTCAAGTGCTCCAAAGAAAAACCGA
AGTGCGCCAAGTGTCTGAAGAACAACTGGGAGTGTCGCTACTCTCCCAAAACCAAAAGGTCTCCGCTGAC
TAGGGCACATCTGACAGAAGTGGAATCAAGGCTAGAAAGACTGGAACAGCTATTTCTACTGATTTTTCCT
CGAGAAGACCTTGACATGATTTTGAAAATGGATTCTTTACAGGATATAAAAGCATTGTTAACAGGATTAT
TTGTACAAGATAATGTGAATAAAGATGCCGTCACAGATAGATTGGCTTCAGTGGAGACTGATATGCCTCT
AACATTGAGACAGCATAGAATAAGTGCGACATCATCATCGGAAGAGAGTAGTAACAAAGGTCAAAGACAG
TTGACTGTATCGCCGGAATTTGTAATACGACTCACTATAGGGCGAGCCGCCATCATGGAGGAGCAGAAGC
TGATCTCAGAGGAGGACCTGCATATGGCCATGGAGGCCGAATTCAGCAATCCGCTGAGCCTGGCCAGCGT
GTTTAGCCCGGCAGTGAGCAGCCCGTATAGCCCGAGCCCGTGCAGCTGTCTGCGTGAAGAAGGTGTGCTG
CGCACCGAAATCAACCCGAGCCTGGATAAAGTGACCGTGGTGGGCGATGTGGATAGCCGTGTGCTGGTGC
AGAAACTGAGCAAGGTGGGCAAAATCGCCGAAGTGATGGCACCCCCTCCGCCGAGTCCTGCAGCACCGAG
CGAAGAAGGTAAAAAAGGATCCGTCGACCTGCAGCGGCCGCATAACTAGCATAACCCCTTGGGGCCTCTA
AACGGGTCTTGAGGGGTTTTTTGCGCGCTTGCAGCCAAGCTAATTCCGGGCGAATTTCTTATGATTTATG
ATTTTTATTATTAAATAAGTTATAAAAAAAATAAGTGTATACAAATTTTAAAGTGACTCTTAGGTTTTAA
AACGAAAATTCTTATTCTTGAGTAACTCTTTCCTGTAGGTCAGGTTGCTTTCTCAGGTATAGCATGAGGT
CGCTCTTATTGACCACACCTCTACCGGCATGCAAGCTTGGCGTAATCATGGTCATAGCTGTTTCCTGTGT
GAAATTGTTATCCGCTCACAATTCCACACAACATACGAGCCGGAAGCATAAAGTGTAAAGCCTGGGGTGC
CTAATGAGTGAGCTAACTCACATTAATTGCGTTGCGCTCACTGCCCGCTTTCCAGTCGGGAAACCTGTCG
TGCCAGCTGCATTAATGAATCGGCCAACGCGCGGGGAGAGGCGGTTTGCGTATTGGGCGCTCTTCCGCTT
CCTCGCTCACTGACTCGCTGCGCTCGGTCGTTCGGCTGCGGCGAGCGGTATCAGCTCACTCAAAGGCGGT
AATACGGTTATCCACAGAATCAGGGGATAACGCAGGAAAGAACATGTGAGCAAAAGGCCAGCAAAAGGCC
AGGAACCGTAAAAAGGCCGCGTTGCTGGCGTTTTTCCATAGGCTCCGCCCCCCTGACGAGCATCACAAAA
ATCGACGCTCAAGTCAGAGGTGGCGAAACCCGACAGGACTATAAAGATACCAGGCGTTTCCCCCTGGAAG
CTCCCTCGTGCGCTCTCCTGTTCCGACCCTGCCGCTTACCGGATACCTGTCCGCCTTTCTCCCTTCGGGA
AGCGTGGCGCTTTCTCATAGCTCACGCTGTAGGTATCTCAGTTCGGTGTAGGTCGTTCGCTCCAAGCTGG
GCTGTGTGCACGAACCCCCCGTTCAGCCCGACCGCTGCGCCTTATCCGGTAACTATCGTCTTGAGTCCAA
CCCGGTAAGACACGACTTATCGCCACTGGCAGCAGCCACTGGTAACAGGATTAGCAGAGCGAGGTATGTA
GGCGGTGCTACAGAGTTCTTGAAGTGGTGGCCTAACTACGGCTACACTAGAAGAACAGTATTTGGTATCT
GCGCTCTGCTGAAGCCAGTTACCTTCGGAAAAAGAGTTGGTAGCTCTTGATCCGGCAAACAAACCACCGC
TGGTAGCGGTGGTTTTTTTGTTTGCAAGCAGCAGATTACGCGCAGAAAAAAAGGATCTCAAGAAGATCCT
TTGATCTTTTCTACGGGGTCTGACGCTCAGTGGAACGAAAACTCACGTTAAGGGATTTTGGTCATGAGAT
TATCAAAAAGGATCTTCACCTAGATCCTTTTAAATTAAAAATGAAGTTTTAAATCAATCTAAAGTATATA
TGAGTAACCTGAGGCTATGGCAGGGCCTGCCGCCCCGACGTTGGCTGCGAGCCCTGGGCCTTCACCCGAA
CTTGGGGGGTGGGGTGGGGAAAAGGAAGAAACGCGGGCGTATTGGCCCCAATGGGGTCTCGGTGGGGTAT
CGACAGAGTGCCAGCCCTGGGACCGAACCCCGCGTTTATGAACAAACGACCCAACACCGTGCGTTTTATT
CTGTCTTTTTATTGCCGTCATAGCGCGGGTTCCTTCCGGTATTGTCTCCTTCCGTGTTTCAGTTAGCCTC
CCCCTAGGGTGGGCGAAGAACTCCAGCATGAGATCCCCGCGCTGGAGGATCATCCAGCCGGCGTCCCGGA
AAACGATTCCGAAGCCCAACCTTTCATAGAAGGCGGCGGTGGAATCGAAATCTCGTGATGGCAGGTTGGG
CGTCGCTTGGTCGGTCATTTCGAACCCCAGAGTCCCGCTCAGAAGAACTCGTCAAGAAGGCGATAGAAGG
CGATGCGCTGCGAATCGGGAGCGGCGATACCGTAAAGCACGAGGAAGCGGTCAGCCCATTCGCCGCCAAG
CTCTTCAGCAATATCACGGGTAGCCAACGCTATGTCCTGATAGCGGTCCGCCACACCCAGCCGGCCACAG
TCGATGAATCCAGAAAAGCGGCCATTTTCCACCATGATATTCGGCAAGCAGGCATCGCCATGAGTCACGA
CGAGATCCTCGCCGTCGGGCATGCTCGCCTTGAGCCTGGCGAACAGTTCGGCTGGCGCGAGCCCCTGATG
CTCTTCGTCCAGATCATCCTGATCGACAAGACCGGCTTCCATCCGAGTACGTGCTCGCTCGATGCGATGT
TTCGCTTGGTGGTCGAATGGGCAGGTAGCCGGATCAAGCGTATGCAGCCGCCGCATTGCATCAGCCATGA
TGGATACTTTCTCGGCAGGAGCAAGGTGAGATGACAGGAGATCCTGCCCCGGCACTTCGCCCAATAGCAG
CCAGTCCCTTCCCGCTTCAGTGACAACGTCGAGCACAGCTGCGCAAGGAACGCCCGTCGTGGCCAGCCAC
GATAGCCGCGCTGCCTCGTCTTGCAGTTCATTCAGGGCACCGGACAGGTCGGTCTTGACAAAAAGAACCG
GGCGCCCCTGCGCTGACAGCCGGAACACGGCGGCATCAGAGCAGCCGATTGTCTGTTGTGCCCAGTCATA
GCCGAATAGCCTCTCCACCCAAGCGGCCGGAGAACCTGCGTGCAATCCATCTTGTTCAATCATACTCTTC
CTTTTTCAATATTATTGAAGCATTTATCAGGGTTATTGTCTCATGAGCGGATACATATTTGAATGTATTT
AGAAAAATAAACAAATAGGGGTTCCGCGCACATTTCCCCGAAAAGTGCCACCTGAACGAAGCATCTGTGC
TTCATTTTGTAGAACAAAAATGCAACGCGAGAGCGCTAATTTTTCAAACAAAGAATCTGAGCTGCATTTT
TACAGAACAGAAATGCAACGCGAAAGCGCTATTTTACCAACGAAGAATCTGTGCTTCATTTTTGTAAAAC
AAAAATGCAACGCGAGAGCGCTAATTTTTCAAACAAAGAATCTGAGCTGCATTTTTACAGAACAGAAATG
CAACGCGAGAGCGCTATTTTACCAACAAAGAATCTATACTTCTTTTTTGTTCTACAAAAATGCATCCCGA
GAGCGCTATTTTTCTAACAAAGCATCTTAGATTACTTTTTTTCTCCTTTGTGCGCTCTATAATGCAGTCT
CTTGATAACTTTTTGCACTGTAGGTCCGTTAAGGTTAGAAGAAGGCTACTTTGGTGTCTATTTTCTCTTC
CATAAAAAAAGCCTGACTCCACTTCCCGCGTTTACTGATTACTAGCGAAGCTGCGGGTGCATTTTTTCAA
GATAAAGGCATCCCCGATTATATTCTATACCGATGTGGATTGCGCATACTTTGTGAACAGAAAGTGATAG
CGTTGATGATTCTTCATTGGTCAGAAAATTATGAACGGTTTCTTCTATTTTGTCTCTATATACTACGTAT
AGGAAATGTTTACATTTTCGTATTGTTTTCGATTCACTCTATGAATAGTTCTTACTACAATTTTTTTGTC
TAAAGAGTAATACTAGAGATAAACATAAAAAATGTAGAGGTCGAGTTTAGATGCAAGTTCAAGGAGCGAA
AGGTGGATGGGTAGGTTATATAGGGATATAGCACAGAGATATATAGCAAAGAGATACTTTTGAGCAATGT
TTGTGGAAGCGGTATTCGCAATATTTTAGTAGCTCGTTACAGTCCGGTGCGTTTTTGGTTTTTTGAAAGT
GCGTCTTCAGAGCGCTTTTGGTTTTCAAAAGCGCTCTGAAGTTCCTATACTTTCTAGAGAATAGGAACTT
CGGAATAGGAACTTCAAAGCGTTTCCGAAAACGAGCGCTTCCGAAAATGCAACGCGAGCTGCGCACATAC
AGCTCACTGTTCACGTCGCACCTATATCTGCGTGTTGCCTGTATATATATATACATGAGAAGAACGGCAT
AGTGCGTGTTTATGCTTAAATGCGTACTTATATGCGTCTATTTATGTAGGATGAAAGGTAGTCTAGTACC
TCCTGTGATATTATCCCATTCCATGCGGGGTATCGTATGCTTCCTTCAGCACTACCCTTTAGCTGTTCTA
TATGCTGCCACTCCTCAATTGGATTAGTCTCATCCTTCAATGCTATCATTTCCTTTGATATTGGATCATA
CTAAGAAACCATTATTATCATGACATTAACCTATAAAAATAGGCGTATCACGAGGCCCTTTCGTCTCGCG
CGTTTCGGTGATGACGGTGAAAACCTCTGACACATGCAGCTCCCGGAGACGGTCACAGCTTGTCTGTAAG
CGGATGCCGGGAGCAGACAAGCCCGTCAGGGCGCGTCAGCGGGTGTTGGCGGGTGTCGGGGCTGGCTTAA
CTATGCGGCATCAGAGCAGATTGTACTGAGAGTGCACCATAGATCAACGACATTACTATATATATAATAT
AGGAAGCATTTAATAGAACAGCATCGTAATATATGTGTACTTTGCAGTTATGACGCCAGATGGCAGTAGT
GGAAGATATTCTTTATTGAAAAATAGCTTGTCACCTTACGTACAATCTTGATCCGGAGCTTTTCTTTTTT
TGCCGATTAAGAATTAATTCGGTCGAAAAAAGAAAAGGAGAGGGCCAAGAGGGAGGGCATTGGTGACTAT
TGAGCACGTGAGTATACGTGATTAAGCACACAAAGGCAGCTTGGAGTATGTCTGTTATTAATTTCACAGG
TAGTTCTGGTCCATTGGTGAAAGTTTGCGGCTTGCAGAGCACAGAGGCCGCAGAATGTGCTCTAGATTCC
GATGCTGACTTGCTGGGTATTATATGTGTGCCCAATAGAAAGAGAACAATTGACCCGGTTATTGCAAGGA
AAATTTCAAGTCTTGTAAAAGCATATAAAAATAGTTCAGGCACTCCGAAATACTTGGTTGGCGTGTTTCG
TAATCAACCTAAGGAGGATGTTTTGGCTCTGGTCAATGATTACGGCATTGATATCGTCCAACTGCATGGA
GATGAGTCGTGGCAAGAATACCAAGAGTTCCTCGGTTTGCCAGTTATTAAAAGACTCGTATTTCCAAAAG
ACTGCAACATACTACTCAGTGCAGCTTCACAGAAACCTCATTCGTTTATTCCCTTGTTTGATTCAGAAGC
AGGTGGGACAGGTGAACTTTTGGATTGGAACTCGATTTCTGACTGGGTTGGAAGGCAAGAGAGCCCCGAA
AGCTTACATTTTATGTTAGCTGGTGGACTGACGCCAGAAAATGTTGGTGATGCGCTTAGATTAAATGGCG
TTATTGGTGTTGATGTAAGCGGAGGTGTGGAGACAAATGGTGTAAAAGACTCTAACAAAATAGCAAATTT
CGTCAAAAATGCTAAGAAATAGGTTATTACTGAGTAGTATTTATTTAAGTATTGTTTGTGCACTTGCCGA
TCTATGCGGTGTGAAATACCGCACAGATGCGTAAGGAGAAAATACCGCATCAGGAAATTGTAAGCGTTAA
TATTTTGTTAAAATTCGCGTTAAATTTTTGTTAAATCAGCTCATTTTTTAACCAATAGGCCGAAATCGGC
AAAATCCCTTATAAATCAAAAGAATAGACCGAGATAGGGT
[37 nt withheld, positions 7181-7217]
AAAGAACGTGGACTCCAACGTCAAAGG
[49 nt withheld, positions 7245-7293]
T
[91 nt withheld, positions 7295-7385]
G
[124 nt withheld, positions 7387-7510]
CCATTCGCCATTCAGGCTGCGCAACTGTTGGGAAGGGCGAT
Features (pLannotate 1.2.2; 23 found; start..end, strand, type, name):
     30..734     +  promoter       ADH1 promoter: S. cerevisiae ADH1; promoter for alcohol dehydrogenase 1
    762..1202    +  CDS            GAL4 DNA binding domain: DNA binding domain of the GAL4 transcriptional activator; Saccharomyces cerevisiae GAL4 (truncated)
   1213..1231    +  promoter       T7 promoter: promoter for bacteriophage T7 RNA polymerase
   1586..1633    +  terminator     T7 terminator: transcription terminator for bacteriophage T7 RNA polymerase
   1660..1847    +  terminator     ADH1 terminator: S. cerevisiae ADH1; transcription terminator for the S. cerevisiae alcohol dehydrogenase 1 (ADH1) gene
   1895..1911    -  protein_bind   lac operator: The lac repressor binds to the lac operator to inhibit transcription in E. coli. This inhibition can be relieved by adding lactose or isopropyl-β-D-thiogalactopyranoside (IPTG). lac repressor encoded by lacI
   1919..1949    -  promoter       lac promoter: promoter for the E. coli lac operon
   1964..1985    -  protein_bind   CAP binding site: CAP binding activates transcription in the presence of cAMP. E. coli catabolite activator protein
   1998..2090    -  CDS            lacI (fragment): lac repressor; lacI; The lac repressor binds to the lac operator to inhibit transcription in E. coli. This inhibition can be relieved by adding lactose or isopropyl-β-D-thiogalactopyranoside (IPTG).
   2273..2861    -  rep_origin     ori: high-copy-number ColE1/pMB1/pBR322/pUC origin of replication
   3083..3099    +  polyA_signal   bGH poly(A) signal (fragment): bovine growth hormone polyadenylation signal
   3190..3237    -  polyA_signal   HSV TK poly(A) signal: herpes simplex virus thymidine kinase polyadenylation signal (Cole and Stacy, 1985)
   3296..3448    -  CDS            ble (fragment): BLE_KLEPN - Experimental evidence at protein level: Swiss-Prot protein existence level 1. Binding protein with a strong affinity to the bleomycin family of antibiotics. Binds to CL990; an antimitotic-antibiotic compound. From Klebsiella pneumoniae.
   3469..4263    -  CDS            NeoR/KanR: aminoglycoside phosphotransferase from Tn5; aph(3')-II (or nptII); confers resistance to neomycin, kanamycin, and G418 (Geneticin®)
   4264..4368    -  promoter       AmpR promoter: bla
   4395..5737    -  rep_origin     2μ ori: yeast 2μ plasmid origin of replication
   5805..5840    +  CDS            rop (fragment): Rop protein, which maintains plasmids at low copy number; rop
   5942..5991    +  misc_feature   bom (fragment): basis of mobility region from pBR322
   6130..6277    +  promoter       TRP1 promoter: S. cerevisiae TRP1
   6278..6952    +  CDS            TRP1: phosphoribosylanthranilate isomerase, required for tryptophan biosynthesis; S. cerevisiae TRP1; yeast auxotrophic marker
   7003..7054    +  misc_feature   bom (fragment): basis of mobility region from pBR322
   7082..7510    -  rep_origin     f1 ori (sequence partly withheld): f1 bacteriophage origin of replication; arrow indicates direction of (+) strand synthesis
   7514..29      -  CDS            lacZα (fragment) (across the origin): LacZα fragment of β-galactosidase; lacZ fragment
