[The description below was written by a language model from this plasmid's Addgene catalogue record and pLannotate feature annotations shown in this document.]
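Description:
pTL340 is a yeast two-hybrid "bait" plasmid built on the pGBKT7 backbone, carrying the rice (Oryza sativa) locus LOC_Os01g09660 as its insert. It is an E. coli–yeast shuttle vector. In bacteria it replicates at high copy from a ColE1/pUC-type origin and is selected with kanamycin through a Tn5 aminoglycoside phosphotransferase (NeoR/KanR) gene driven by the AmpR promoter. In Saccharomyces cerevisiae it is maintained episomally by the 2μ origin and selected by complementation of tryptophan auxotrophy with the TRP1 marker and its own promoter. An f1 origin is also present, along with several small backbone remnants (lac promoter/operator, lacI, lacZα, rop, bom, ble and poly(A) fragments) that have no evident functional role here.

The expression cassette consists of the yeast ADH1 promoter driving the GAL4 DNA-binding domain, followed by a T7 promoter, then the T7 and ADH1 terminators. The annotation software did not label the insert, but the unannotated gap of roughly 350 nt between the T7 promoter and the T7 terminator is where the cloning site lies, and the rice coding sequence presumably sits there as a C-terminal fusion to the GAL4 DNA-binding domain. The record does not state the cloning method, the exact boundaries or whether the full-length gene is included. In a two-hybrid assay, the fusion is co-expressed with a GAL4 activation-domain "prey", and interaction reconstitutes GAL4 activity at reporter genes. The T7 promoter additionally permits in vitro transcription/translation of the insert. The associated publication concerns how a blast fungus effector binds its host targets, which suggests that the plasmid is used to test a rice protein as a candidate effector target.
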