Addgene plasmid #168401: pTL340
Purpose: pGBKT7 yeast two-hybrid plasmid
Depositing lab: Sophien Kamoun. Depositing organization: Sainsbury Laboratory, Norwich. Publication: A single amino acid polymorphism in a conserved effector of the multihost blast fungus pathogen expands host-target binding spectrum. Bentham AR, Petit-Houdenot Y, Win J, Chuma I, Terauchi R, Banfield MJ, Kamoun S, Langner T. PLoS Pathog. 2021 Nov 10;17(11):e1009957. doi: 10.1371/journal.ppat.1009957. eCollection 2021 Nov. PubMed 34758051.
Backbone
  Vector backbone: pGBKT7
  Vector type: Yeast Expression
Growth in bacteria
  Bacterial resistance: Kanamycin, 50 μg/mL
  Growth temperature: 37°C
  Growth strain: DH5alpha
  Copy number: High Copy
Gene/Insert
  Gene/Insert name: LOC_ Os01g09660
  Species: Oryza sativa
  Cloning method: Unknown
Terms and licenses: Academic/Nonprofit Terms; Industry Terms: Not Available to Industry
How to cite: pTL340 was a gift from Sophien Kamoun (Addgene plasmid # 168401 ; http://n2t.net/addgene:168401 ; RRID:Addgene_168401)
