>Addgene plasmid #168401 | pTL340 | depositor partial sequence | sequence record 326501 | insert
GAATTCAGCAATCCGCTGAGCCTGGCCAGCGTGTTTAGCCCGGCAGTGAGCAGCCCGTATAGCCCGAGCC
CGTGCAGCTGTCTGCGTGAAGAAGGTGTGCTGCGCACCGAAATCAACCCGAGCCTGGATAAAGTGACCGT
GGTGGGCGATGTGGATAGCCGTGTGCTGGTGCAGAAACTGAGCAAGGTGGGCAAAATCGCCGAAGTGATG
GCACCCCCTCCGCCGAGTCCTGCAGCACCGAGCGAAGAAGGTAAAAAAGGATCC
